>Addgene plasmid #195409 | W279A-short-UBASH3A-V5-6xHis | addgene full sequence | sequence record 386304 | Addgene NGS Result
AATATTATTGAAGCATTTATCAGGGTTATTGTCTCATGAGCGGATACATATTTGAATGTATTTAGAAAAA
TAAACAAATAGGGGTTCCGCGCACATTTCCCCGAAAAGTGCCACCTGACGTCGACGGATCGGGAGATCTC
CCGATCCCCTATGGTGCACTCTCAGTACAATCTGCTCTGATGCCGCATAGTTAAGCCAGTATCTGCTCCC
TGCTTGTGTGTTGGAGGTCGCTGAGTAGTGCGCGAGCAAAATTTAAGCTACAACAAGGCAAGGCTTGACC
GACAATTGCATGAAGAATCTGCTTAGGGTTAGGCGTTTTGCGCTGCTTCGCGATGTACGGGCCAGATATA
CGCGTTGACATTGATTATTGACTAGGCTTTTGCAAAAAGCTTTGCAAAGATGGATAAAGTTTTAAACAGA
GAGGAATCTTTGCAGCTAATGGACCTTCTAGGTCTTGAAAGGAGTGGGAATTGGCTCCGGTGCCCGTCAG
TGGGCAGAGCGCACATCGCCCACAGTCCCCGAGAAGTTGGGGGGAGGGGTCGGCAATTGAACCGGTGCCT
AGAGAAGGTGGCGCGGGGTAAACTGGGAAAGTGATGTCGTGTACTGGCTCCGCCTTTTTCCCGAGGGTGG
GGGAGAACCGTATATAAGTGCAGTAGTCGCCGTGAACGTTCTTTTTCGCAACGGGTTTGCCGCCAGAACA
CAGGTAAGTGCCGTGTGTGGTTCCCGCGGGCCTGGCCTCTTTACGGGTTATGGCCCTTGCGTGCCTTGAA
TTACTTCCACCTGGCTGCAGTACGTGATTCTTGATCCCGAGCTTCGGGTTGGAAGTGGGTGGGAGAGTTC
GAGGCCTTGCGCTTAAGGAGCCCCTTCGCCTCGTGCTTGAGTTGAGGCCTGGCCTGGGCGCTGGGGCCGC
CGCGTGCGAATCTGGTGGCACCTTCGCGCCTGTCTCGCTGCTTTCGATAAGTCTCTAGCCATTTAAAATT
TTTGATGACCTGCTGCGACGCTTTTTTTCTGGCAAGATAGTCTTGTAAATGCGGGCCAAGATCTGCACAC
TGGTATTTCGGTTTTTGGGGCCGCGGGCGGCGACGGGGCCCGTGCGTCCCAGCGCACATGTTCGGCGAGG
CGGGGCCTGCGAGCGCGGCCACCGAGAATCGGACGGGGGTAGTCTCAAGCTGGCCGGCCTGCTCTGGTGC
CTGGCCTCGCGCCGCCGTGTATCGCCCCGCCCTGGGCGGCAAGGCTGGCCCGGTCGGCACCAGTTGCGTG
AGCGGAAAGATGGCCGCTTCCCGGCCCTGCTGCAGGGAGCTCAAAATGGAGGACGCGGCGCTCGGGAGAG
CGGGCGGGTGAGTCACCCACACAAAGGAAAAGGGCCTTTCCGTCCTCAGCCGTCGCTTCATGTGACTCCA
CGGAGTACCGGGCGCCGTCCAGGCACCTCGATTAGTTCTCGAGCTTTTGGAGTACGTCGTCTTTAGGTTG
GGGGGAGGGGTTTTATGCGATGGAGTTTCCCCACACTGAGTGGGTGGAGACTGAAGTTAGGCCAGCTTGG
CACTTGATGTAATTCTCCTTGGAATTTGCCCTTTTTGAGTTTGGATCTTGGTTCATTCTCAAGCCTCAGA
CAGTGGTTCAAAGTTTTTTTCTTCCATTTCAGGTGTCGTGAGGAATTAGCTTGGTACTAATACGACTCAC
TATAGGGAGACCCAAGCTGGCTAGGTAAGCTTGATCAACAAGTTTGTACAAAAAAGCAGGCTTCATGGCA
GCGGGGGAGACGCAGCTCTACGCCAAGGTCTCCAACAAGCTCAAGAGCCGCAGCAGCCCCTCGCTCCTGG
AGCCCCTCCTGGCCATGGGCTTCCCGGTGCACACCGCGCTGAAAGCGTTGGCAGCCACGGGGAGGAAGAC
GGCGGAGGAGGCCTTGGCCTGGCTGCATGATCATTGCAATGACCCTTCCCTAGACGACCCCATCCCCCAG
GAGTATGCCCTTTTCCTCTGTCCAACGGGGCCCCTGCTGGAAAAACTTCAAGAGTTCTGGAGAGAGAGCA
AGCGCCAGTGTGCAAAGAACAGAGCTCATGAGGTCTTCCCACACGTGACACTCTGTGACTTCTTCACGTG
TGAAGACCAGAAGGTGGAATGCCTGTACGAGGCGCTGAAGAGAGCTGGAGACAGGCTCCTGGGCTCCTTC
CCCACGGCCGTGCCTCTGGCTCTCCACTCCTCCATCAGCTACCTCGGCTTCTTCGTCAGTGGCAGCCCCG
CAGACGTCATCCGGGAATTCGCCATGACCTTCGCCACGGAAGCATCTCTCTTAGCAGACTGCTCCGTGAA
GCCTTGCACCAAACAGCTGCATCTGACCTTGGCCCACAAGTTCTACCCCCACCACCAGAGGACGCTGGAG
CAGCTGGCCAGAGCCATCCCCCTGGGCCACAGCTGCCAGTGGACCGCAGCACTCTACTCCCGAGACATGC
GCTTTGTGCACTACCAGACCCTGAGAGCCCTATTCCAGTACAAACCCCAGAACGTGGATGAGCTGACGCT
AAGTCCTGGTGACTACATCTTTGTGGACCCCACGCAGCAGGACGAAGCCAGCGAGGGCGCGGTGATTGGG
ATCTCACAGCGGACGGGCTGCCGGGGCTTCCTGCCGGAAAACTACACGGATCGAGCCAGTGAGTCTGACA
CGTGGGTGAAGCACAGGATGTACACCTTCAGTCTAGCCACAGACCTGAACTCCAGAAAGGATGGTGAAGC
CAGCAGCAGATGCAGCGGGGAATTTCTTCCACAAACGGCAAGGAGTCTTAGCAGCTTACAGGCCTTGCAG
GCTACCGTTGCAAGGAAGAGTGTGCTGGTGGTTCGCCACGGGGAGAGAGTGGATCAGATCTTCGGGAAGG
CATGGCTGCAGCAATGCTCCACTCCTGATGGGAAATACTACAGGCCAGACCTGAATTTCCCCTGCAGTCT
GCCCAGACGGAGTCGTGGGATCAAAGACTTTGAAAACGATCCCCCATTATCATCGTGTGGCATTTTCCAG
TCCAGAATTGCAGGGGACGCGCTACTGGACAGTGGTATCAGAATCAGCTCTGTGTTTGCCTCCCCAGCCC
TCCGCTGTGTGCAGACGGCCAAACTCATCCTGGAAGAACTCAAACTGGAGAAAAAAATCAAGATACGAGT
GGAACCTGGAATCTTTGAATGGACAAAATGGGAAGCTGGCAAGACCACCCCAACCCTCATGAGCCTGGAA
GAGCTGAAAGAGGCAAATTTCAACATTGACACTGATTACAGGCCCGCGTTTCCCCTGTCCGCCCTCATGC
CGGCCGAGAGCTACCAGGAGTACATGGACAGGTGCACGGCGAGCATGGTGCAAATCGTCAACACCTGTCC
GCAGGACACGGGTGTCATCCTAATTGTGAGTCACGGCTCCACTCTGGACTCCTGCACGCGGCCACTGCTC
GGGCTGCCGCCCCGGGAATGTGGGGATTTTGCCCAACTCGTGAGAAAGATCCCTTCCCTGGGCATGTGCT
TCTGTGAAGAAAATAAAGAGGAAGGAAAATGGGAGTTGGTGAACCCACCGGTGAAGACCCTGACCCACGG
GGCGAACGCAGCATTTAACTGGAGGAACTGGATCTCAGGCAACAACCCAGCTTTCTTGTACAAAGTGGTT
GATCTAGAGGGCCCGCGGTTCGAAGGTAAGCCTATCCCTAACCCTCTCCTCGGTCTCGATTCTACGCGTA
CCGGTCATCATCACCATCACCATTGAGTTTAAACCCGCTGATCAGCCTCGACTGTGCCTTCTAGTTGCCA
GCCATCTGTTGTTTGCCCCTCCCCCGTGCCTTCCTTGACCCTGGAAGGTGCCACTCCCACTGTCCTTTCC
TAATAAAATGAGGAAATTGCATCGCATTGTCTGAGTAGGTGTCATTCTATTCTGGGGGGTGGGGTGGGGC
AGGACAGCAAGGGGGAGGATTGGGAAGACAATAGCAGGCATGCTGGGGATGCGGTGGGCTCTATGGCTTC
TGAGGCGGAAAGAACCAGCTGGGGCTCTAGGGGGTATCCCC
[124 nt withheld, positions 4032-4155]
C
[91 nt withheld, positions 4157-4247]
A
[49 nt withheld, positions 4249-4297]
CCTTTGACGTTGGAGTCCACGTTCTTT
[37 nt withheld, positions 4325-4361]
ACCCTATCTCGGTCTATTCTTTTGATTTATAAGGGATTTTGCCGATTTCGGCCTATTGGTTAAAAAATGA
GCTGATTTAACAAAAATTTAACGCGAATTAATTCTGTGGAATGTGTGTCAGTTAGGGTGTGGAAAGTCCC
CAGGCTCCCCAGCAGGCAGAAGTATGCAAAGCATGCATCTCAATTAGTCAGCAACCAGGTGTGGAAAGTC
CCCAGGCTCCCCAGCAGGCAGAAGTATGCAAAGCATGCATCTCAATTAGTCAGCAACCATAGTCCCGCCC
CTAACTCCGCCCATCCCGCCCCTAACTCCGCCCAGTTCCGCCCATTCTCCGCCCCATGGCTGACTAATTT
TTTTTATTTATGCAGAGGCCGAGGCCGCCTCTGCCTCTGAGCTATTCCAGAAGTAGTGAGGAGGCTTTTT
TGGAGGCCTAGGCTTTTGCAAAAAGCTCCCGGGAGCTTGTATATCCATTTTCGGATCTGATCAGCACGTG
TTGACAATTAATCATCGGCATAGTATATCGGCATAGTATAATACGACAAGGTGAGGAACTAAACCATGGC
CAAGCCTTTGTCTCAAGAAGAATCCACCCTCATTGAAAGAGCAACGGCTACAATCAACAGCATCCCCATC
TCTGAAGACTACAGCGTCGCCAGCGCAGCTCTCTCTAGCGACGGCCGCATCTTCACTGGTGTCAATGTAT
ATCATTTTACTGGGGGACCTTGTGCAGAACTCGTGGTGCTGGGCACTGCTGCTGCTGCGGCAGCTGGCAA
CCTGACTTGTATCGTCGCGATCGGAAATGAGAACAGGGGCATCTTGAGCCCCTGCGGACGGTGCCGACAG
GTGCTTCTCGATCTGCATCCTGGGATCAAAGCCATAGTGAAGGACAGTGATGGACAGCCGACGGCAGTTG
GGATTCGTGAATTGCTGCCCTCTGGTTATGTGTGGGAGGGCTAAGCACTTCGTGGCCGAGGAGCAGGACT
GACACGTGCTACGAGATTTCGATTCCACCGCCGCCTTCTATGAAAGGTTGGGCTTCGGAATCGTTTTCCG
GGACGCCGGCTGGATGATCCTCCAGCGCGGGGATCTCATGCTGGAGTTCTTCGCCCACCCCAACTTGTTT
ATTGCAGCTTATAATGGTTACAAATAAAGCAATAGCATCACAAATTTCACAAATAAAGCATTTTTTTCAC
TGCATTCTAGTTGTGGTTTGTCCAAACTCATCAATGTATCTTATCATGTCTGTATACCGTCGACCTCTAG
CTAGAGCTTGGCGTAATCATGGTCATAGCTGTTTCCTGTGTGAAATTGTTATCCGCTCACAATTCCACAC
AACATACGAGCCGGAAGCATAAAGTGTAAAGCCTGGGGTGCCTAATGAGTGAGCTAACTCACATTAATTG
CGTTGCGCTCACTGCCCGCTTTCCAGTCGGGAAACCTGTCGTGCCAGCTGCATTAATGAATCGGCCAACG
CGCGGGGAGAGGCGGTTTGCGTATTGGGCGCTCTTCCGCTTCCTCGCTCACTGACTCGCTGCGCTCGGTC
GTTCGGCTGCGGCGAGCGGTATCAGCTCACTCAAAGGCGGTAATACGGTTATCCACAGAATCAGGGGATA
ACGCAGGAAAGAACATGTGAGCAAAAGGCCAGGAACCGTAAAAAGGCCGCGTTGCTGGCGTTTTTCCATA
GGCTCCGCCCCCCTGACGAGCATCACAAAAATCGACGCTCAAGTCAGAGGTGGCGAAACCCGACAGGACT
ATAAAGATACCAGGCGTTTCCCCCTGGAAGCTCCCTCGTGCGCTCTCCTGTTCCGACCCTGCCGCTTACC
GGATACCTGTCCGCCTTTCTCCCTTCGGGAAGCGTGGCGCTTTCTCATAGCTCACGCTGTAGGTATCTCA
GTTCGGTGTAGGTCGTTCGCTCCAAGCTGGGCTGTGTGCACGAACCCCCCGTTCAGCCCGACCGCTGCGC
CTTATCCGGTAACTATCGTCTTGAGTCCAACCCGGTAAGACACGACTTATCGCCACTGGCAGCAGCCACT
GGTAACAGGATTAGCAGAGCGAGGTATGTAGGCGGTGCTACAGAGTTCTTGAAGTGGTGGCCTAACTACG
GCTACACTAGAAGAACAGTATTTGGTATCTGCGCTCTGCTGAAGCCAGTTACCTTCGGAAAAAGAGTTGG
TAGCTCTTGATCCGGCAAACAAACCACCGCTGGTAGCGGTGGTTTTTTTGTTTGCAAGCAGCAGATTACG
CGCAGAAAAAAAGGATCTCAAGAAGATCCTTTGATCTTTTCTACGGGGTCTGACGCTCAGTGGAACGAAA
ACTCACGTTAAGGGATTTTGGTCATGAGATTATCAAAAAGGATCTTCACCTAGATCCTTTTAAATTAAAA
ATGAAGTTTTAAATCAATCTAAAGTATATATGAGTAAACTTGGTCTGACAGTTACCAATGCTTAATCAGT
GAGGCACCTATCTCAGCGATCTGTCTATTTCGTTCATCCATAGTTGCCTGACTCCCCGTCGTGTAGATAA
CTACGATACGGGAGGGCTTACCATCTGGCCCCAGTGCTGCAATGATACCGCGAGACCCACGCTCACCGGC
TCCAGATTTATCAGCAATAAACCAGCCAGCCGGAAGGGCCGAGCGCAGAAGTGGTCCTGCAACTTTATCC
GCCTCCATCCAGTCTATTAATTGTTGCCGGGAAGCTAGAGTAAGTAGTTCGCCAGTTAATAGTTTGCGCA
ACGTTGTTGCCATTGCTACAGGCATCGTGGTGTCACGCTCGTCGTTTGGTATGGCTTCATTCAGCTCCGG
TTCCCAACGATCAAGGCGAGTTACATGATCCCCCATGTTGTGCAAAAAAGCGGTTAGCTCCTTCGGTCCT
CCGATCGTTGTCAGAAGTAAGTTGGCCGCAGTGTTATCACTCATGGTTATGGCAGCACTGCATAATTCTC
TTACTGTCATGCCATCCGTAAGATGCTTTTCTGTGACTGGTGAGTACTCAACCAAGTCATTCTGAGAATA
GTGTATGCGGCGACCGAGTTGCTCTTGCCCGGCGTCAATACGGGATAATACCGCGCCACATAGCAGAACT
TTAAAAGTGCTCATCATTGGAAAACGTTCTTCGGGGCGAAAACTCTCAAGGATCTTACCGCTGTTGAGAT
CCAGTTCGATGTAACCCACTCGTGCACCCAACTGATCTTCAGCATCTTTTACTTTCACCAGCGTTTCTGG
GTGAGCAAAAACAGGAAGGCAAAATGCCGCAAAAAAGGGAATAAGGGCGACACGGAAATGTTGAATACTC
ATACTCTTCCTTTTTC
Features (pLannotate 1.2.2; 25 found; start..end, strand, type, name):
    150..202     -  misc_feature   bom (fragment): basis of mobility region from pBR322
    357..375     +  enhancer       CMV enhancer (fragment): human cytomegalovirus immediate early enhancer
    400..466     +  CDS            small t antigen (fragment): SV40 (simian virus 40) small t antigen
    473..1651    +  promoter       EF-1α promoter: strong constitutive promoter for human elongation factor EF-1α
   1668..1686    +  promoter       T7 promoter: promoter for bacteriophage T7 RNA polymerase
   1718..1742    +  protein_bind   attB1: mutant version of attB; recombination site for the Gateway® BP reaction BP Clonase™
   1745..3613    +  CDS            UBASH3A (fragment): UBS3A_HUMAN - Also known as STS2. Experimental evidence at protein level: Swiss-Prot protein existence level 1. Interferes with CBL-mediated down-regulation and degradation of receptor-type tyrosine kinases. Promotes accumulation of activated target receptors, such as T-cell receptors, EGFR and PDGFRB, on the cell surface. Exhibits negligigle protein tyrosine phosphatase activity at neutral pH. May act as a dominant-negative regulator of UBASH3B- dependent dephosphorylation. May inhibit dynamin-dependent endocytic pathways by functionally sequestering dynamin via its SH3 domain. From Homo sapi
   3615..3639    -  protein_bind   attB2: mutant version of attB; recombination site for the Gateway® BP reaction BP Clonase™
   3665..3706    +  CDS            V5 tag: epitope tag from simian virus 5
   3762..3986    +  polyA_signal   bGH poly(A) signal: bovine growth hormone polyadenylation signal
   3990..4011    +  promoter       SV40 promoter (fragment): SV40 enhancer and early promoter
   4032..4460    +  rep_origin     f1 ori (sequence partly withheld): f1 bacteriophage origin of replication; arrow indicates direction of (+) strand synthesis
   4474..4803    +  promoter       SV40 promoter: SV40 enhancer and early promoter
   4851..4898    +  promoter       EM7 promoter: synthetic bacterial promoter&nbsp
   4917..5315    +  CDS            BSD: blasticidin S deaminase; Aspergillus terreus BSD; confers resistance to blasticidin
   5316..5343    +  CDS            BleoR (fragment): antibiotic-binding protein; Sh ble from Streptoalloteichus hindustanus; confers resistance to bleomycin, phleomycin, and Zeocin™
   5353..5478    +  CDS            ble (fragment): BLE_KLEPN - Experimental evidence at protein level: Swiss-Prot protein existence level 1. Binding protein with a strong affinity to the bleomycin family of antibiotics. Binds to CL990; an antimitotic-antibiotic compound. From Klebsiella pneumoniae.
   5473..5594    +  polyA_signal   SV40 poly(A) signal: SV40 polyadenylation signal
   5667..5683    -  protein_bind   lac operator: The lac repressor binds to the lac operator to inhibit transcription in E. coli. This inhibition can be relieved by adding lactose or isopropyl-β-D-thiogalactopyranoside (IPTG). lac repressor encoded by lacI
   5691..5721    -  promoter       lac promoter: promoter for the E. coli lac operon
   5736..5757    -  protein_bind   CAP binding site: CAP binding activates transcription in the presence of cAMP. E. coli catabolite activator protein
   5770..5862    -  CDS            lacI (fragment): lac repressor; lacI; The lac repressor binds to the lac operator to inhibit transcription in E. coli. This inhibition can be relieved by adding lactose or isopropyl-β-D-thiogalactopyranoside (IPTG).
   6034..6622    -  rep_origin     ori: high-copy-number ColE1/pMB1/pBR322/pUC origin of replication
   6793..7653    -  CDS            AmpR: β-lactamase; bla; confers resistance to ampicillin, carbenicillin, and related antibiotics
   7654..91      -  promoter       AmpR promoter (across the origin): bla
