[The description below was written by a language model from this plasmid's Addgene catalogue record and pLannotate feature annotations shown in this document.]
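Description:
W279A-short-UBASH3A-V5-6xHis is a mammalian expression plasmid of about 7.7 kb, built by Gateway recombination into the pEF-DEST51 destination backbone. It is propagated in E. coli through a high-copy ColE1/pUC-type origin and selected with ampicillin via the β-lactamase gene. An f1 origin is also present. For selection in mammalian cells, the backbone carries a blasticidin S deaminase gene preceded by both the SV40 early promoter and the bacterial EM7 promoter and followed by an SV40 polyadenylation signal, so blasticidin resistance can be expressed in either host. The short CMV enhancer, small t antigen, bleomycin-resistance and lacI matches in the feature table are fragmentary hits and probably not functional parts.

The payload is the short isoform of human UBASH3A (also known as TULA, CLIP4 or STS-2) carrying a W279A substitution. The open reading frame sits between attB1 and attB2 sites left by the Gateway reaction and is driven by the strong constitutive human EF-1α promoter. A T7 promoter lies just upstream of the insert. The coding sequence reads through attB2 into the backbone-encoded C-terminal V5 epitope and 6xHis tag, although only the V5 portion is annotated in the table, and transcription ends at a bovine growth hormone polyadenylation signal. The tags allow detection or pull-down of the expressed protein.

UBASH3A is annotated as a regulator that promotes surface accumulation of activated receptors, including T-cell receptors, and that may sequester dynamin through its SH3 domain. The record does not state the functional consequence of W279A. The associated publication title concerns UBASH3A regulation of TCR-CD3 complex synthesis and dynamics, suggesting the mutant is used alongside wild-type protein in such studies.
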