Addgene plasmid #195409: W279A-short-UBASH3A-V5-6xHis
Purpose: Mammalian expression of human W279A short-form UBASH3A with V5-6xHis tag
Depositing lab: Patrick Concannon. Depositing organization: University of Florida. Publication: UBASH3A Regulates the Synthesis and Dynamics of TCR-CD3 Complexes. Ge Y, Paisie TK, Chen S, Concannon P. J Immunol. 2019 Dec 1;203(11):2827-2836. doi: 10.4049/jimmunol.1801338. Epub 2019 Oct 28. PubMed 31659016.
Backbone
  Vector backbone: pEF-DEST51
  Vector type: Mammalian Expression
Growth in bacteria
  Bacterial resistance: Ampicillin, 100 μg/mL
  Growth temperature: 37°C
  Growth strain: DH5alpha
  Copy number: Unknown
Gene/Insert
  Gene/Insert name: UBASH3A
  Species: H. sapiens (human)
  Mutation: W279A
  Entrez Gene: UBASH3A (a.k.a. TULA, CLIP4, STS-2)
  Tag / fusion protein: V5-6xHis (C terminal on backbone)
  Cloning method: Gateway Cloning
Terms and licenses: Academic/Nonprofit Terms; Industry Terms: Not Available to Industry
How to cite: W279A-short-UBASH3A-V5-6xHis was a gift from Patrick Concannon (Addgene plasmid # 195409 ; http://n2t.net/addgene:195409 ; RRID:Addgene_195409)
